>Addgene plasmid #98293 | lentiCRISPRv2 blast | addgene full sequence | sequence record 358004 | Addgene NGS Result
CGTTGGAGTCCACGTTCTTT
[37 nt withheld, positions 21-57]
ACCCTATCTCGGTCTATTCTTTTGATTTATAAGGGATTTTGCCGATTTCGGCCTATTGGTTAAAAAATGA
GCTGATTTAACAAAAATTTAACGCGAATTAATTCTGTGGAATGTGTGTCAGTTAGGGTGTGGAAAGTCCC
CAGGCTCCCCAGCAGGCAGAAGTATGCAAAGCATGCATCTCAATTAGTCAGCAACCAGGTGTGGAAAGTC
CCCAGGCTCCCCAGCAGGCAGAAGTATGCAAAGCATGCATCTCAATTAGTCAGCAACCATAGTCCCGCCC
CTAACTCCGCCCATCCCGCCCCTAACTCCGCCCAGTTCCGCCCATTCTCCGCCCCATGGCTGACTAATTT
TTTTTATTTATGCAGAGGCCGAGGCCGCCTCTGCCTCTGAGCTATTCCAGAAGTAGTGAGGAGGCTTTTT
TGGAGGCCTAGGCTTTTGCAAAAAGCTCCCGGGAGCTTGTATATCCATTTTCGGATCTGATCAGCACGTG
TTGACAATTAATCATCGGCATAGTATATCGGCATAGTATAATACGACAAGGTGAGGAACTAAACCATGGC
CAAGTTGACCAGTGCCGTTCCGGTGCTCACCGCGCGCGACGTCGCCGGAGCGGTCGAGTTCTGGACCGAC
CGGCTCGGGTTCTCCCGGGACTTCGTGGAGGACGACTTCGCCGGTGTGGTCCGGGACGACGTGACCCTGT
TCATCAGCGCGGTCCAGGACCAGGTGGTGCCGGACAACACCCTGGCCTGGGTGTGGGTGCGCGGCCTGGA
CGAGCTGTACGCCGAGTGGTCGGAGGTCGTGTCCACGAACTTCCGGGACGCCTCCGGGCCGGCCATGACC
GAGATCGGCGAGCAGCCGTGGGGGCGGGAGTTCGCCCTGCGCGACCCGGCCGGCAACTGCGTGCACTTCG
TGGCCGAGGAGCAGGACTGACACGTGCTACGAGATTTCGATTCCACCGCCGCCTTCTATGAAAGGTTGGG
CTTCGGAATCGTTTTCCGGGACGCCGGCTGGATGATCCTCCAGCGCGGGGATCTCATGCTGGAGTTCTTC
GCCCACCCCAACTTGTTTATTGCAGCTTATAATGGTTACAAATAAAGCAATAGCATCACAAATTTCACAA
ATAAAGCATTTTTTTCACTGCATTCTAGTTGTGGTTTGTCCAAACTCATCAATGTATCTTATCATGTCTG
TATACCGTCGACCTCTAGCTAGAGCTTGGCGTAATCATGGTCATAGCTGTTTCCTGTGTGAAATTGTTAT
CCGCTCACAATTCCACACAACATACGAGCCGGAAGCATAAAGTGTAAAGCCTGGGGTGCCTAATGAGTGA
GCTAACTCACATTAATTGCGTTGCGCTCACTGCCCGCTTTCCAGTCGGGAAACCTGTCGTGCCAGCTGCA
TTAATGAATCGGCCAACGCGCGGGGAGAGGCGGTTTGCGTATTGGGCGCTCTTCCGCTTCCTCGCTCACT
GACTCGCTGCGCTCGGTCGTTCGGCTGCGGCGAGCGGTATCAGCTCACTCAAAGGCGGTAATACGGTTAT
CCACAGAATCAGGGGATAACGCAGGAAAGAACATGTGAGCAAAAGGCCAGCAAAAGGCCAGGAACCGTAA
AAAGGCCGCGTTGCTGGCGTTTTTCCATAGGCTCCGCCCCCCTGACGAGCATCACAAAAATCGACGCTCA
AGTCAGAGGTGGCGAAACCCGACAGGACTATAAAGATACCAGGCGTTTCCCCCTGGAAGCTCCCTCGTGC
GCTCTCCTGTTCCGACCCTGCCGCTTACCGGATACCTGTCCGCCTTTCTCCCTTCGGGAAGCGTGGCGCT
TTCTCATAGCTCACGCTGTAGGTATCTCAGTTCGGTGTAGGTCGTTCGCTCCAAGCTGGGCTGTGTGCAC
GAACCCCCCGTTCAGCCCGACCGCTGCGCCTTATCCGGTAACTATCGTCTTGAGTCCAACCCGGTAAGAC
ACGACTTATCGCCACTGGCAGCAGCCACTGGTAACAGGATTAGCAGAGCGAGGTATGTAGGCGGTGCTAC
AGAGTTCTTGAAGTGGTGGCCTAACTACGGCTACACTAGAAGAACAGTATTTGGTATCTGCGCTCTGCTG
AAGCCAGTTACCTTCGGAAAAAGAGTTGGTAGCTCTTGATCCGGCAAACAAACCACCGCTGGTAGCGGTG
GTTTTTTTGTTTGCAAGCAGCAGATTACGCGCAGAAAAAAAGGATCTCAAGAAGATCCTTTGATCTTTTC
TACGGGGTCTGACGCTCAGTGGAACGAAAACTCACGTTAAGGGATTTTGGTCATGAGATTATCAAAAAGG
ATCTTCACCTAGATCCTTTTAAATTAAAAATGAAGTTTTAAATCAATCTAAAGTATATATGAGTAAACTT
GGTCTGACAGTTACCAATGCTTAATCAGTGAGGCACCTATCTCAGCGATCTGTCTATTTCGTTCATCCAT
AGTTGCCTGACTCCCCGTCGTGTAGATAACTACGATACGGGAGGGCTTACCATCTGGCCCCAGTGCTGCA
ATGATACCGCGAGACCCACGCTCACCGGCTCCAGATTTATCAGCAATAAACCAGCCAGCCGGAAGGGCCG
AGCGCAGAAGTGGTCCTGCAACTTTATCCGCCTCCATCCAGTCTATTAATTGTTGCCGGGAAGCTAGAGT
AAGTAGTTCGCCAGTTAATAGTTTGCGCAACGTTGTTGCCATTGCTACAGGCATCGTGGTGTCACGCTCG
TCGTTTGGTATGGCTTCATTCAGCTCCGGTTCCCAACGATCAAGGCGAGTTACATGATCCCCCATGTTGT
GCAAAAAAGCGGTTAGCTCCTTCGGTCCTCCGATCGTTGTCAGAAGTAAGTTGGCCGCAGTGTTATCACT
CATGGTTATGGCAGCACTGCATAATTCTCTTACTGTCATGCCATCCGTAAGATGCTTTTCTGTGACTGGT
GAGTACTCAACCAAGTCATTCTGAGAATAGTGTATGCGGCGACCGAGTTGCTCTTGCCCGGCGTCAATAC
GGGATAATACCGCGCCACATAGCAGAACTTTAAAAGTGCTCATCATTGGAAAACGTTCTTCGGGGCGAAA
ACTCTCAAGGATCTTACCGCTGTTGAGATCCAGTTCGATGTAACCCACTCGTGCACCCAACTGATCTTCA
GCATCTTTTACTTTCACCAGCGTTTCTGGGTGAGCAAAAACAGGAAGGCAAAATGCCGCAAAAAAGGGAA
TAAGGGCGACACGGAAATGTTGAATACTCATACTCTTCCTTTTTCAATATTATTGAAGCATTTATCAGGG
TTATTGTCTCATGAGCGGATACATATTTGAATGTATTTAGAAAAATAAACAAATAGGGGTTCCGCGCACA
TTTCCCCGAAAAGTGCCACCTGACGTCGACGGATCGGGAGATCTCCCGATCCCCTATGGTGCACTCTCAG
TACAATCTGCTCTGATGCCGCATAGTTAAGCCAGTATCTGCTCCCTGCTTGTGTGTTGGAGGTCGCTGAG
TAGTGCGCGAGCAAAATTTAAGCTACAACAAGGCAAGGCTTGACCGACAATTGCATGAAGAATCTGCTTA
GGGTTAGGCGTTTTGCGCTGCTTCGCGATGTACGGGCCAGATATACGCGCGCGTTGACATTGATTATTGA
CTAGTTATTAATAGTAATCAATTACGGGGTCATTAGTTCATAGCCCATATATGGAGTTCCGCGTTACATA
ACTTACGGTAAATGGCCCGCCTGGCTGACCGCCCAACGACCCCCGCCCATTGACGTCAATAATGACGTAT
GTTCCCATAGTAACGCCAATAGGGACTTTCCATTGACGTCAATGGGTGGAGTATTTACGGTAAACTGCCC
ACTTGGCAGTACATCAAGTGTATCATATGCCAAGTACGCCCCCTATTGACGTCAATGACGGTAAATGGCC
CGCCTGGCATTATGCCCAGTACATGACCTTATGGGACTTTCCTACTTGGCAGTACATCTACGTATTAGTC
ATCGCTATTACCATGGTGATGCGGTTTTGGCAGTACATCAATGGGCGTGGATAGCGGTTTGACTCACGGG
GATTTCCAAGTCTCCACCCCATTGACGTCAATGGGAGTTTGTTTTGGCACCAAAATCAACGGGACTTTCC
AAAATGTCGTAACAACTCCGCCCCATTGACGCAAATGGGCGGTAGGCGTGTACGGTGGGAGGTCTATATA
AGCAGCGCGTTTTGCCTGTACTGGGTCTCTCTGGTTAGACCAGATCTGAGCCTGGGAGCTCTCTGGCTAA
CTAGGGAACCCACTGCTTAAGCCTCAATAAAGCTTGCCTTGAGTGCTTCAAGTAGTGTGTGCCCGTCTGT
TGTGTGACTCTGGTAACTAGAGATCCCTCAGACCCTTTTAGTCAGTGTGGAAAATCTCTAGCAGTGGCGC
CCGAACAGGGACTTGAAAGCGAAAGGGAAACCAGAGGAGCTCTCTCGACGCAGGACTCGGCTTGCTGAAG
CGCGCACGGCAAGAGGCGAGGGGCGGCGACTGGTGAGTACGCCAAAAATTTTGACTAGCGGAGGCTAGAA
GGAGAGAGATGGGTGCGAGAGCGTCAGTATTAAGCGGGGGAGAATTAGATCGCGATGGGAAAAAATTCGG
TTAAGGCCAGGGGGAAAGAAAAAATATAAATTAAAACATATAGTATGGGCAAGCAGGGAGCTAGAACGAT
TCGCAGTTAATCCTGGCCTGTTAGAAACATCAGAAGGCTGTAGACAAATACTGGGACAGCTACAACCATC
CCTTCAGACAGGATCAGAAGAACTTAGATCATTATATAATACAGTAGCAACCCTCTATTGTGTGCATCAA
AGGATAGAGATAAAAGACACCAAGGAAGCTTTAGACAAGATAGAGGAAGAGCAAAACAAAAGTAAGACCA
CCGCACAGCAAGCGGCCGCTGATCTTCAGACCTGGAGGAGGAGATATGAGGGACAATTGGAGAAGTGAAT
TATATAAATATAAAGTAGTAAAAATTGAACCATTAGGAGTAGCACCCACCAAGGCAAAGAGAAGAGTGGT
GCAGAGAGAAAAAAGAGCAGTGGGAATAGGAGCTTTGTTCCTTGGGTTCTTGGGAGCAGCAGGAAGCACT
ATGGGCGCAGCGTCAATGACGCTGACGGTACAGGCCAGACAATTATTGTCTGGTATAGTGCAGCAGCAGA
ACAATTTGCTGAGGGCTATTGAGGCGCAACAGCATCTGTTGCAACTCACAGTCTGGGGCATCAAGCAGCT
CCAGGCAAGAATCCTGGCTGTGGAAAGATACCTAAAGGATCAACAGCTCCTGGGGATTTGGGGTTGCTCT
GGAAAACTCATTTGCACCACTGCTGTGCCTTGGAATGCTAGTTGGAGTAATAAATCTCTGGAACAGATTT
GGAATCACACGACCTGGATGGAGTGGGACAGAGAAATTAACAATTACACAAGCTTAATACACTCCTTAAT
TGAAGAATCGCAAAACCAGCAAGAAAAGAATGAACAAGAATTATTGGAATTAGATAAATGGGCAAGTTTG
TGGAATTGGTTTAACATAACAAATTGGCTGTGGTATATAAAATTATTCATAATGATAGTAGGAGGCTTGG
TAGGTTTAAGAATAGTTTTTGCTGTACTTTCTATAGTGAATAGAGTTAGGCAGGGATATTCACCATTATC
GTTTCAGACCCACCTCCCAACCCCGAGGGGACCCGACAGGCCCGAAGGAATAGAAGAAGAAGGTGGAGAG
AGAGACAGAGACAGATCCATTCGATTAGTGAACGGATCGGCACTGCGTGCGCCAATTCTGCAGACAAATG
GCAGTATTCATCCACAATTTTAAAAGAAAAGGGGGGATTGGGGGGTACAGTGCAGGGGAAAGAATAGTAG
ACATAATAGCAACAGACATACAAACTAAAGAATTACAAAAACAAATTACAAAAATTCAAAATTTTCGGGT
TTATTACAGGGACAGCAGAGATCCAGTTTGGTTAATTAAGGTACCGAGGGCCTATTTCCCATGATTCCTT
CATATTTGCATATACGATACAAGGCTGTTAGAGAGATAATTAGAATTAATTTGACTGTAAACACAAAGAT
ATTAGTACAAAATACGTGACGTAGAAAGTAATAATTTCTTGGGTAGTTTGCAGTTTTAAAATTATGTTTT
AAAATGGACTATCATATGCTTACCGTAACTTGAAAGTATTTCGATTTCTTGGCTTTATATATCTTGTGGA
AAGGACGAAACACCGGAGACGGTTGTAAATGAGCACACAAAATACACATGCTAAAATATTATATTCTATG
ACCTTTATAAAATCAACCAAAATCTTCTTTTTAATAACTTTAGTATCAATAATTAGAATTTTTATGTTCC
TTTTTGCAAACTTTTAATAAAAATGAGCAAAATAAAAAAACGCTAGTTTTAGTAACTCGCGTTGTTTTCT
TCACCTTTAATAATAGCTACTCCACCACTTGTTCCTAAGCGGTCAGCTCCTGCTTCAATCATTTTTTGAG
CATCTTCAAATGTTCTAACTCCACCAGCTGCTTTAACTAAAGCATTGTCTTTAACAACTGACTTCATTAG
TTTAACATCTTCAAATGTTGCACCTGATTTTGAAAATCCTGTTGATGTTTTAACAAATTCTAATCCAGCT
TCAACAGCTATTTCACAAGCTTTCATGATTTCTTCTTTTGTTAATAAACAATTTTCCATAATACATTTAA
CAACATGTGATCCAGCTGCTTTTTTTACAGCTTTCATGTCTTCTAAAACTAATTCATAATTTTTGTCTTT
TAATGCACCAATATTTAATACCATATCAATTTCTGTTGCACCATCTTTAATTGCTTCAGAAACTTCGAAT
GCTTTTGTAGCTGTTGTGCATGCACCTAGAGGAAAACCTACAACATTTGTTATTCCTACATTTGTGCCTT
TTAATAATTCTTTACAATAGCTTGTTCAATATGAATTAACACAAACTGTTGCAAAATCAAATTCAATTGC
TTCATCACATAATTGTTTAATTTCAGCTTTCGTAGCATCTTGTTTTAATAATGTGTGATCTATATATTTG
TTTAGTTTCATTTTTTCTCCTATATATTCATTTTTAATTTTAATTCTTTAATAATTTCGTCTACTTTAAC
TTTAGCGTTTTGAACAGATTCACCAACACCTATAAAATAAATTTTTAGTTTAGGTTCAGTTCCACTTGGG
CGAACAGCAAATCATGACTTATCTTCTAAATAAAATTTTAGTAAGTCTTGTCCTGGCATATTATACATTC
CATCGATGTAGTCTTCAACATTAACAACTTTAAGTCCAGCAATTTGAGTTAAGGGTGTTGCTCTCAATGA
TTTCATTAATGGTTCAATTTTTAATTTCTTTTCTTCTGGTTTAAAATTCAAGTTTAAAGTGAAAGTGTAA
TATGCACCCATTTCTTTAAATAAATCTTCTAAATAGTCTACTAATGTTTTATTTTGTTTTTTATAAAATC
AAGCAGCCTCTGCTATTAATATAGAAGCTTGTATTCCATCTTTATCTCTAGCTGAGTCATCAATTACATA
TCCATAACTTTCTTCATAAGCAAAAACAAAATTTAATCCGTTATCTTCTTCTTTAGCAATTTCTCTACCC
ATTCATTTAAATCCAGTTAAAGTTTTTACAATATTAACTCCATATTTTTCATGAGCGATTCTATCACCCA
AATCACTTGTTACAAAACTTGAATATAGAGCCGGATTTTTTGGAATGCTATTTAAGCGTTTTAGATTTGA
TAATTTTCAATCAATTAAAATTGGTCCTGTTTGATTTCCATCTAATCTTACAAAATGACCATCATGTTTT
ATTGCCATTCCAAATCTGTCAGCATCTGGGTCATTCATAATAATAATATCTGCATCATGTTTAATACCAT
ATTCAAGCGGTATTTTTCATGCAGGATCAAATTCTGGATTTGGATTTACAACATTTTTAAATGTTTCATC
TTCAAATGCATGCTCTTCAACCTCAATAACGTTATATCCTGATTCACGTAATATTTTTGGGGTAAATTTA
GTTCCTGTTCCATTAACTGCGCTAAAAATAATTTTTAAATCTTTTTTAGCTTCTTGCTCTTTTTTGTACG
TCTCTGTTTTAGAGCTAGAAATAGCAAGTTAAAATAAGGCTAGTCCGTTATCAACTTGAAAAAGTGGCAC
CGAGTCGGTGCTTTTTTGAATTCGCTAGCTAGGTCTTGAAAGGAGTGGGAATTGGCTCCGGTGCCCGTCA
GTGGGCAGAGCGCACATCGCCCACAGTCCCCGAGAAGTTGGGGGGAGGGGTCGGCAATTGATCCGGTGCC
TAGAGAAGGTGGCGCGGGGTAAACTGGGAAAGTGATGTCGTGTACTGGCTCCGCCTTTTTCCCGAGGGTG
GGGGAGAACCGTATATAAGTGCAGTAGTCGCCGTGAACGTTCTTTTTCGCAACGGGTTTGCCGCCAGAAC
ACAGGACCGGTTCTAGAGCGCTGCCACCATGGACAAGAAGTACAGCATCGGCCTGGACATCGGCACCAAC
TCTGTGGGCTGGGCCGTGATCACCGACGAGTACAAGGTGCCCAGCAAGAAATTCAAGGTGCTGGGCAACA
CCGACCGGCACAGCATCAAGAAGAACCTGATCGGAGCCCTGCTGTTCGACAGCGGCGAAACAGCCGAGGC
CACCCGGCTGAAGAGAACCGCCAGAAGAAGATACACCAGACGGAAGAACCGGATCTGCTATCTGCAAGAG
ATCTTCAGCAACGAGATGGCCAAGGTGGACGACAGCTTCTTCCACAGACTGGAAGAGTCCTTCCTGGTGG
AAGAGGATAAGAAGCACGAGCGGCACCCCATCTTCGGCAACATCGTGGACGAGGTGGCCTACCACGAGAA
GTACCCCACCATCTACCACCTGAGAAAGAAACTGGTGGACAGCACCGACAAGGCCGACCTGCGGCTGATC
TATCTGGCCCTGGCCCACATGATCAAGTTCCGGGGCCACTTCCTGATCGAGGGCGACCTGAACCCCGACA
ACAGCGACGTGGACAAGCTGTTCATCCAGCTGGTGCAGACCTACAACCAGCTGTTCGAGGAAAACCCCAT
CAACGCCAGCGGCGTGGACGCCAAGGCCATCCTGTCTGCCAGACTGAGCAAGAGCAGACGGCTGGAAAAT
CTGATCGCCCAGCTGCCCGGCGAGAAGAAGAATGGCCTGTTCGGAAACCTGATTGCCCTGAGCCTGGGCC
TGACCCCCAACTTCAAGAGCAACTTCGACCTGGCCGAGGATGCCAAACTGCAGCTGAGCAAGGACACCTA
CGACGACGACCTGGACAACCTGCTGGCCCAGATCGGCGACCAGTACGCCGACCTGTTTCTGGCCGCCAAG
AACCTGTCCGACGCCATCCTGCTGAGCGACATCCTGAGAGTGAACACCGAGATCACCAAGGCCCCCCTGA
GCGCCTCTATGATCAAGAGATACGACGAGCACCACCAGGACCTGACCCTGCTGAAAGCTCTCGTGCGGCA
GCAGCTGCCTGAGAAGTACAAAGAGATTTTCTTCGACCAGAGCAAGAACGGCTACGCCGGCTACATTGAC
GGCGGAGCCAGCCAGGAAGAGTTCTACAAGTTCATCAAGCCCATCCTGGAAAAGATGGACGGCACCGAGG
AACTGCTCGTGAAGCTGAACAGAGAGGACCTGCTGCGGAAGCAGCGGACCTTCGACAACGGCAGCATCCC
CCACCAGATCCACCTGGGAGAGCTGCACGCCATTCTGCGGCGGCAGGAAGATTTTTACCCATTCCTGAAG
GACAACCGGGAAAAGATCGAGAAGATCCTGACCTTCCGCATCCCCTACTACGTGGGCCCTCTGGCCAGGG
GAAACAGCAGATTCGCCTGGATGACCAGAAAGAGCGAGGAAACCATCACCCCCTGGAACTTCGAGGAAGT
GGTGGACAAGGGCGCTTCCGCCCAGAGCTTCATCGAGCGGATGACCAACTTCGATAAGAACCTGCCCAAC
GAGAAGGTGCTGCCCAAGCACAGCCTGCTGTACGAGTACTTCACCGTGTATAACGAGCTGACCAAAGTGA
AATACGTGACCGAGGGAATGAGAAAGCCCGCCTTCCTGAGCGGCGAGCAGAAAAAGGCCATCGTGGACCT
GCTGTTCAAGACCAACCGGAAAGTGACCGTGAAGCAGCTGAAAGAGGACTACTTCAAGAAAATCGAGTGC
TTCGACTCCGTGGAAATCTCCGGCGTGGAAGATCGGTTCAACGCCTCCCTGGGCACATACCACGATCTGC
TGAAAATTATCAAGGACAAGGACTTCCTGGACAATGAGGAAAACGAGGACATTCTGGAAGATATCGTGCT
GACCCTGACACTGTTTGAGGACAGAGAGATGATCGAGGAACGGCTGAAAACCTATGCCCACCTGTTCGAC
GACAAAGTGATGAAGCAGCTGAAGCGGCGGAGATACACCGGCTGGGGCAGGCTGAGCCGGAAGCTGATCA
ACGGCATCCGGGACAAGCAGTCCGGCAAGACAATCCTGGATTTCCTGAAGTCCGACGGCTTCGCCAACAG
AAACTTCATGCAGCTGATCCACGACGACAGCCTGACCTTTAAAGAGGACATCCAGAAAGCCCAGGTGTCC
GGCCAGGGCGATAGCCTGCACGAGCACATTGCCAATCTGGCCGGCAGCCCCGCCATTAAGAAGGGCATCC
TGCAGACAGTGAAGGTGGTGGACGAGCTCGTGAAAGTGATGGGCCGGCACAAGCCCGAGAACATCGTGAT
CGAAATGGCCAGAGAGAACCAGACCACCCAGAAGGGACAGAAGAACAGCCGCGAGAGAATGAAGCGGATC
GAAGAGGGCATCAAAGAGCTGGGCAGCCAGATCCTGAAAGAACACCCCGTGGAAAACACCCAGCTGCAGA
ACGAGAAGCTGTACCTGTACTACCTGCAGAATGGGCGGGATATGTACGTGGACCAGGAACTGGACATCAA
CCGGCTGTCCGACTACGATGTGGACCATATCGTGCCTCAGAGCTTTCTGAAGGACGACTCCATCGACAAC
AAGGTGCTGACCAGAAGCGACAAGAACCGGGGCAAGAGCGACAACGTGCCCTCCGAAGAGGTCGTGAAGA
AGATGAAGAACTACTGGCGGCAGCTGCTGAACGCCAAGCTGATTACCCAGAGAAAGTTCGACAATCTGAC
CAAGGCCGAGAGAGGCGGCCTGAGCGAACTGGATAAGGCCGGCTTCATCAAGAGACAGCTGGTGGAAACC
CGGCAGATCACAAAGCACGTGGCACAGATCCTGGACTCCCGGATGAACACTAAGTACGACGAGAATGACA
AGCTGATCCGGGAAGTGAAAGTGATCACCCTGAAGTCCAAGCTGGTGTCCGATTTCCGGAAGGATTTCCA
GTTTTACAAAGTGCGCGAGATCAACAACTACCACCACGCCCACGACGCCTACCTGAACGCCGTCGTGGGA
ACCGCCCTGATCAAAAAGTACCCTAAGCTGGAAAGCGAGTTCGTGTACGGCGACTACAAGGTGTACGACG
TGCGGAAGATGATCGCCAAGAGCGAGCAGGAAATCGGCAAGGCTACCGCCAAGTACTTCTTCTACAGCAA
CATCATGAACTTTTTCAAGACCGAGATTACCCTGGCCAACGGCGAGATCCGGAAGCGGCCTCTGATCGAG
ACAAACGGCGAAACCGGGGAGATCGTGTGGGATAAGGGCCGGGATTTTGCCACCGTGCGGAAAGTGCTGA
GCATGCCCCAAGTGAATATCGTGAAAAAGACCGAGGTGCAGACAGGCGGCTTCAGCAAAGAGTCTATCCT
GCCCAAGAGGAACAGCGATAAGCTGATCGCCAGAAAGAAGGACTGGGACCCTAAGAAGTACGGCGGCTTC
GACAGCCCCACCGTGGCCTATTCTGTGCTGGTGGTGGCCAAAGTGGAAAAGGGCAAGTCCAAGAAACTGA
AGAGTGTGAAAGAGCTGCTGGGGATCACCATCATGGAAAGAAGCAGCTTCGAGAAGAATCCCATCGACTT
TCTGGAAGCCAAGGGCTACAAAGAAGTGAAAAAGGACCTGATCATCAAGCTGCCTAAGTACTCCCTGTTC
GAGCTGGAAAACGGCCGGAAGAGAATGCTGGCCTCTGCCGGCGAACTGCAGAAGGGAAACGAACTGGCCC
TGCCCTCCAAATATGTGAACTTCCTGTACCTGGCCAGCCACTATGAGAAGCTGAAGGGCTCCCCCGAGGA
TAATGAGCAGAAACAGCTGTTTGTGGAACAGCACAAGCACTACCTGGACGAGATCATCGAGCAGATCAGC
GAGTTCTCCAAGAGAGTGATCCTGGCCGACGCTAATCTGGACAAAGTGCTGTCCGCCTACAACAAGCACC
GGGATAAGCCCATCAGAGAGCAGGCCGAGAATATCATCCACCTGTTTACCCTGACCAATCTGGGAGCCCC
TGCCGCCTTCAAGTACTTTGACACCACCATCGACCGGAAGAGGTACACCAGCACCAAAGAGGTGCTGGAC
GCCACCCTGATCCACCAGAGCATCACCGGCCTGTACGAGACACGGATCGACCTGTCTCAGCTGGGAGGCG
ACAAGCGACCTGCCGCCACAAAGAAGGCTGGACAGGCTAAGAAGAAGAAAGATTACAAAGACGATGACGA
TAAGGGATCCGGCGCAACAAACTTCTCTCTGCTGAAACAAGCCGGAGATGTCGAAGAGAATCCTGGACCG
GCCAAGCCTTTGTCTCAAGAAGAATCCACCCTCATTGAAAGAGCAACGGCTACAATCAACAGCATCCCCA
TCTCTGAAGACTACAGCGTCGCCAGCGCAGCTCTCTCTAGCGACGGCCGCATCTTCACTGGTGTCAATGT
ATATCATTTTACTGGGGGACCTTGTGCAGAACTCGTGGTGCTGGGCACTGCTGCTGCTGCGGCAGCTGGC
AACCTGACTTGTATCGTCGCGATCGGAAATGAGAACAGGGGCATCTTGAGCCCCTGCGGACGGTGCCGAC
AGGTGCTTCTCGATCTGCATCCTGGGATCAAAGCCATAGTGAAGGACAGTGATGGACAGCCGACGGCAGT
TGGGATTCGTGAATTGCTGCCCTCTGGTTATGTGTGGGAGGGCTAAACGCGTTAAGTCGACAATCAACCT
CTGGATTACAAAATTTGTGAAAGATTGACTGGTATTCTTAACTATGTTGCTCCTTTTACGCTATGTGGAT
ACGCTGCTTTAATGCCTTTGTATCATGCTATTGCTTCCCGTATGGCTTTCATTTTCTCCTCCTTGTATAA
ATCCTGGTTGCTGTCTCTTTATGAGGAGTTGTGGCCCGTTGTCAGGCAACGTGGCGTGGTGTGCACTGTG
TTTGCTGACGCAACCCCCACTGGTTGGGGCATTGCCACCACCTGTCAGCTCCTTTCCGGGACTTTCGCTT
TCCCCCTCCCTATTGCCACGGCGGAACTCATCGCCGCCTGCCTTGCCCGCTGCTGGACAGGGGCTCGGCT
GTTGGGCACTGACAATTCCGTGGTGTTGTCGGGGAAATCATCGTCCTTTCCTTGGCTGCTCGCCTGTGTT
GCCACCTGGATTCTGCGCGGGACGTCCTTCTGCTACGTCCCTTCGGCCCTCAATCCAGCGGACCTTCCTT
CCCGCGGCCTGCTGCCGGCTCTGCGGCCTCTTCCGCGTCTTCGCCTTCGCCCTCAGACGAGTCGGATCTC
CCTTTGGGCCGCCTCCCCGCGTCGACTTTAAGACCAATGACTTACAAGGCAGCTGTAGATCTTAGCCACT
TTTTAAAAGAAAAGGGGGGACTGGAAGGGCTAATTCACTCCCAACGAAGACAAGATCTGCTTTTTGCTTG
TACTGGGTCTCTCTGGTTAGACCAGATCTGAGCCTGGGAGCTCTCTGGCTAACTAGGGAACCCACTGCTT
AAGCCTCAATAAAGCTTGCCTTGAGTGCTTCAAGTAGTGTGTGCCCGTCTGTTGTGTGACTCTGGTAACT
AGAGATCCCTCAGACCCTTTTAGTCAGTGTGGAAAATCTCTAGCAGGGCCCGTTTAAACCCGCTGATCAG
CCTCGACTGTGCCTTCTAGTTGCCAGCCATCTGTTGTTTGCCCCTCCCCCGTGCCTTCCTTGACCCTGGA
AGGTGCCACTCCCACTGTCCTTTCCTAATAAAATGAGGAAATTGCATCGCATTGTCTGAGTAGGTGTCAT
TCTATTCTGGGGGGTGGGGTGGGGCAGGACAGCAAGGGGGAGGATTGGGAAGACAATAGCAGGCATGCTG
GGGATGCGGTGGGCTCTATGGCTTCTGAGGCGGAAAGAACCAGCTGGGGCTCTAGGGGGTATCCCC
[124 nt withheld, positions 14404-14527]
C
[91 nt withheld, positions 14529-14619]
A
[49 nt withheld, positions 14621-14669]
CCTTTGA
Features (pLannotate 1.2.2; 34 found; start..end, strand, type, name):
    170..499     +  promoter       SV40 promoter: SV40 enhancer and early promoter
    547..594     +  promoter       EM7 promoter: synthetic bacterial promoter&nbsp
    613..987     +  CDS            BleoR: antibiotic-binding protein; Sh ble from Streptoalloteichus hindustanus; confers resistance to bleomycin, phleomycin, and Zeocin™
    997..1122    +  CDS            ble (fragment): BLE_KLEPN - Experimental evidence at protein level: Swiss-Prot protein existence level 1. Binding protein with a strong affinity to the bleomycin family of antibiotics. Binds to CL990; an antimitotic-antibiotic compound. From Klebsiella pneumoniae.
   1117..1238    +  polyA_signal   SV40 poly(A) signal: SV40 polyadenylation signal
   1309..1331    -  protein_bind   lac operator (fragment): The lac repressor binds to the lac operator to inhibit transcription in E. coli. This inhibition can be relieved by adding lactose or isopropyl-β-D-thiogalactopyranoside (IPTG). lac repressor encoded by lacI
   1335..1365    -  promoter       lac promoter: promoter for the E. coli lac operon
   1380..1401    -  protein_bind   CAP binding site: CAP binding activates transcription in the presence of cAMP. E. coli catabolite activator protein
   1414..1506    -  CDS            lacI (fragment): lac repressor; lacI; The lac repressor binds to the lac operator to inhibit transcription in E. coli. This inhibition can be relieved by adding lactose or isopropyl-β-D-thiogalactopyranoside (IPTG).
   1689..2277    -  rep_origin     ori: high-copy-number ColE1/pMB1/pBR322/pUC origin of replication
   2448..3308    -  CDS            AmpR: β-lactamase; bla; confers resistance to ampicillin, carbenicillin, and related antibiotics
   3309..3413    -  promoter       AmpR promoter: bla
   3472..3524    -  misc_feature   bom (fragment): basis of mobility region from pBR322
   3683..4062    +  enhancer       CMV enhancer: human cytomegalovirus immediate early enhancer
   4063..4262    +  promoter       CMV promoter: human cytomegalovirus (CMV) immediate early promoter
   4280..4460    +  LTR            5' LTR (truncated): truncated 5' long terminal repeat (LTR) from HIV-1
   4507..4632    +  misc_feature   HIV-1 Ψ: packaging signal of human immunodeficiency virus type 1
   4616..4979    +  CDS            HIV-1 gag (fragment): gag protein from human immunodeficiency virus 1; gag
   5125..5358    +  misc_feature   RRE: The Rev response element (RRE) of HIV-1 allows for Rev-dependent mRNA export from the nucleus to the cytoplasm.
   5735..5835    +  CDS            Rev (fragment): human immunodeficiency virus 1 (HIV-1) Rev protein; rev; enhances nuclear export of unspliced and incompletely spliced viral mRNAs
   5885..6002    +  misc_feature   cPPT/CTS: central polypurine tract and central termination sequence of HIV-1
   6053..6293    +  promoter       U6 promoter: RNA polymerase III promoter for human U6 snRNA
   6479..7138    -  CDS            deoC1: DEOC1_STAAN - Also known as dra. Experimental evidence at protein level: Swiss-Prot protein existence level 1. Catalyzes a reversible aldol reaction between acetaldehyde and D-glyceraldehyde 3-phosphate to generate 2-deoxy-D-ribose 5- phosphate. From Staphylococcus aureus (strain N315).
   8183..8258    +  misc_RNA       gRNA scaffold: guide RNA scaffold for the Streptococcus pyogenes CRISPR/Cas9 system
   8276..8294    +  CDS            small t antigen (fragment): SV40 (simian virus 40) small t antigen
   8320..8531    +  promoter       EF-1α core promoter: core promoter for human elongation factor EF-1α
   8556..12659   +  CDS            Cas9: Cas9 (Csn1) endonuclease from the Streptococcus pyogenes Type II CRISPR/Cas system generates RNA-guided double strand breaks in DNA
  12797..13193   +  CDS            BSD (fragment): blasticidin S deaminase; Aspergillus terreus BSD; confers resistance to blasticidin
  13209..13797   +  misc_feature   WPRE: woodchuck hepatitis virus posttranscriptional regulatory element
  13848..13867   +  misc_feature   cPPT/CTS (fragment): central polypurine tract and central termination sequence of HIV-1
  13869..14102   +  LTR            3' LTR (ΔU3): self-inactivating 3' long terminal repeat (LTR) from HIV-1
  14134..14358   +  polyA_signal   bGH poly(A) signal: bovine growth hormone polyadenylation signal
  14362..14383   +  promoter       SV40 promoter (fragment): SV40 enhancer and early promoter
  14404..156     +  rep_origin     f1 ori (across the origin) (sequence partly withheld): f1 bacteriophage origin of replication; arrow indicates direction of (+) strand synthesis
