[The description below was written by a language model from this plasmid's Addgene catalogue record and pLannotate feature annotations shown in this document.]
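Description:
lentiCRISPRv2 blast is an empty-backbone, single-vector lentiviral CRISPR plasmid of 14,676 bp, derived from lentiCRISPRv2 by exchanging the original mammalian selection marker for a P2A-linked blasticidin S resistance cassette cloned between BamHI and MluI. A second MluI site in the parent plasmid was destroyed by end-filling and religation. In bacteria it is maintained through a high-copy ColE1/pUC-type origin with ampicillin selection (AmpR). The backbone also carries an f1 origin and an SV40/EM7-driven bleomycin/Zeocin resistance cassette outside the viral region.

The transfer cassette has a third-generation, self-inactivating layout. A CMV enhancer/promoter fused to a truncated HIV-1 5' LTR drives genomic RNA production, followed by the Ψ packaging signal with a partial gag fragment, the RRE for Rev-dependent export, and the cPPT/CTS. It ends with a WPRE, a ΔU3 3' LTR and a bGH polyadenylation signal.

Between these elements are two expression units. A human U6 Pol III promoter precedes a roughly 1.9 kb stuffer, which the annotation tool matches in part to a bacterial deoC sequence, and then the Streptococcus pyogenes gRNA scaffold. Annealed oligonucleotides encoding a guide are cloned between the BsmBI sites in place of the stuffer, as for the parent vector. Downstream, an EF-1α core promoter drives S. pyogenes Cas9. Blasticidin S deaminase is joined to it through the P2A self-cleaving peptide, so both proteins come from one transcript.

After a guide is inserted and the plasmid is packaged into lentivirus, it delivers Cas9 and sgRNA together and allows blasticidin selection of transduced mammalian cells. The associated publication concerns patient-derived glioblastoma models.
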