Addgene plasmid #98293: lentiCRISPRv2 blast
Purpose: (Empty Backbone) Variant of lentiCRISPRv2 that confers blasticidin S resistance
Depositing lab: Brett Stringer. Depositing organization: QIMR Berghofer Medical Research Institute. Publication: A reference collection of patient-derived cell line and xenograft models of proneural, classical and mesenchymal glioblastoma. Stringer BW, Day BW, D'Souza RCJ, Jamieson PR, Ensbey KS, Bruce ZC, Lim YC, Goasdoue K, Offenhauser C, Akgul S, Allan S, Robertson T, Lucas P, Tollesson G, Campbell S, Winter C, Do H, Dobrovic A, Inglis PL, Jeffree RL, Johns TG, Boyd AW. Sci Rep. 2019 Mar 20;9(1):4902. doi: 10.1038/s41598-019-41277-z. PubMed 30894629.
Backbone
  Vector backbone: lentiCRISPRv2
  Backbone manufacturer: Feng Zhang (Addgene #52961)
  Backbone size (bp): 14676
  Vector type: Lentiviral, CRISPR
  Selectable markers: Blasticidin
Growth in bacteria
  Bacterial resistance: Ampicillin, 100 μg/mL
  Growth temperature: 37°C
  Growth strain: NEB Stable
  Copy number: High Copy
Gene/Insert
  Gene/Insert name: P2a-blast
  Promoter: EF-1a
  Cloning method: Restriction Enzyme; 5′ cloning site BamHI (not destroyed); 3′ cloning site MluI (not destroyed)
  Sequencing primers: 5′ CCAAAGAGGTGCTGGACG; 3′ WPRE-R (CATAGCGTAAAAGGAGCAACA)
Terms and licenses: Academic/Nonprofit Terms; Industry Terms: Not Available to Industry
Depositor comments: Double stranded oligonucleotides encoding sgRNA sequences can be cloned between the BsmBI restriction sites as for lentiCRISPRv2. The second MluI site in the original lentiCRISPRv2 plasmid was destroyed by Klenow end-filling and religation after MluI digestion. For target guide (sgRNA) sequence cloning instructions, please see https://www.addgene.org/52961 for the Zhang's lab lentiCRISPR v2 guide. We recommend screening multiple colonies to ensure the plasmid has been isolated correctly.
How to cite: lentiCRISPRv2 blast was a gift from Brett Stringer (Addgene plasmid # 98293 ; http://n2t.net/addgene:98293 ; RRID:Addgene_98293)
